>Addgene plasmid #169324 | pET51b(+)_HaloTag9 | addgene full sequence | sequence record 333232 | Addgene NGS Result
TGGCGAATGGG
[124 nt withheld, positions 12-135]
C
[91 nt withheld, positions 137-227]
A
[49 nt withheld, positions 229-277]
CCTTTGACGTTGGAGTCCACGTTCTTT
[37 nt withheld, positions 305-341]
ACCCTATCTCGGTCTATTCTTTTGATTTATAAGGGATTTTGCCGATTTCGGCCTATTGGTTAAAAAATGA
GCTGATTTAACAAAAATTTAACGCGAATTTTAACAAAATATTAACGTTTACAATTTCTGGCGGCACGATG
GCATGAGATTATCAAAAAGGATCTTCACCTAGATCCTTTTAAATTAAAAATGAAGTTTTAAATCAATCTA
AAGTATATATGAGTAAACTTGGTCTGACAGTTACCAATGCTTAATCAGTGAGGCACCTATCTCAGCGATC
TGTCTATTTCGTTCATCCATAGTTGCCTGACTCCCCGTCGTGTAGATAACTACGATACGGGAGGGCTTAC
CATCTGGCCCCAGTGCTGCAATGATACCGCGAGACCCACGCTCACCGGCTCCAGATTTATCAGCAATAAA
CCAGCCAGCCGGAAGGGCCGAGCGCAGAAGTGGTCCTGCAACTTTATCCGCCTCCATCCAGTCTATTAAT
TGTTGCCGGGAAGCTAGAGTAAGTAGTTCGCCAGTTAATAGTTTGCGCAACGTTGTTGCCATTGCTACAG
GCATCGTGGTGTCACGCTCGTCGTTTGGTATGGCTTCATTCAGCTCCGGTTCCCAACGATCAAGGCGAGT
TACATGATCCCCCATGTTGTGCAAAAAAGCGGTTAGCTCCTTCGGTCCTCCGATCGTTGTCAGAAGTAAG
TTGGCCGCAGTGTTATCACTCATGGTTATGGCAGCACTGCATAATTCTCTTACTGTCATGCCATCCGTAA
GATGCTTTTCTGTGACTGGTGAGTACTCAACCAAGTCATTCTGAGAATAGTGTATGCGGCGACCGAGTTG
CTCTTGCCCGGCGTCAATACGGGATAATACCGCGCCACATAGCAGAACTTTAAAAGTGCTCATCATTGGA
AAACGTTCTTCGGGGCGAAAACTCTCAAGGATCTTACCGCTGTTGAGATCCAGTTCGATGTAACCCACTC
GTGCACCCAACTGATCTTCAGCATCTTTTACTTTCACCAGCGTTTCTGGGTGAGCAAAAACAGGAAGGCA
AAATGCCGCAAAAAAGGGAATAAGGGCGACACGGAAATGTTGAATACTCATACTCTTCCTTTTTCAATCA
TGATTGAAGCATTTATCAGGGTTATTGTCTCATGAGCGGATACATATTTGAATGTATTTAGAAAAATAAA
CAAATAGGTCATGACCAAAATCCCTTAACGTGAGTTTTCGTTCCACTGAGCGTCAGACCCCGTAGAAAAG
ATCAAAGGATCTTCTTGAGATCCTTTTTTTCTGCGCGTAATCTGCTGCTTGCAAACAAAAAAACCACCGC
TACCAGCGGTGGTTTGTTTGCCGGATCAAGAGCTACCAACTCTTTTTCCGAAGGTAACTGGCTTCAGCAG
AGCGCAGATACCAAATACTGTCCTTCTAGTGTAGCCGTAGTTAGGCCACCACTTCAAGAACTCTGTAGCA
CCGCCTACATACCTCGCTCTGCTAATCCTGTTACCAGTGGCTGCTGCCAGTGGCGATAAGTCGTGTCTTA
CCGGGTTGGACTCAAGACGATAGTTACCGGATAAGGCGCAGCGGTCGGGCTGAACGGGGGGTTCGTGCAC
ACAGCCCAGCTTGGAGCGAACGACCTACACCGAACTGAGATACCTACAGCGTGAGCTATGAGAAAGCGCC
ACGCTTCCCGAAGGGAGAAAGGCGGACAGGTATCCGGTAAGCGGCAGGGTCGGAACAGGAGAGCGCACGA
GGGAGCTTCCAGGGGGAAACGCCTGGTATCTTTATAGTCCTGTCGGGTTTCGCCACCTCTGACTTGAGCG
TCGATTTTTGTGATGCTCGTCAGGGGGGCGGAGCCTATGGAAAAACGCCAGCAACGCGGCCTTTTTACGG
TTCCTGGCCTTTTGCTGGCCTTTTGCTCACATGTTCTTTCCTGCGTTATCCCCTGATTCTGTGGATAACC
GTATTACCGCCTTTGAGTGAGCTGATACCGCTCGCCGCAGCCGAACGACCGAGCGCAGCGAGTCAGTGAG
CGAGGAAGCGGAAGAGCGCCTGATGCGGTATTTTCTCCTTACGCATCTGTGCGGTATTTCACACCGCAAT
GGTGCACTCTCAGTACAATCTGCTCTGATGCCGCATAGTTAAGCCAGTATACACTCCGCTATCGCTACGT
GACTGGGTCATGGCTGCGCCCCGACACCCGCCAACACCCGCTGACGCGCCCTGACGGGCTTGTCTGCTCC
CGGCATCCGCTTACAGACAAGCTGTGACCGTCTCCGGGAGCTGCATGTGTCAGAGGTTTTCACCGTCATC
ACCGAAACGCGCGAGGCAGCTGCGGTAAAGCTCATCAGCGTGGTCGTGAAGCGATTCACAGATGTCTGCC
TGTTCATCCGCGTCCAGCTCGTTGAGTTTCTCCAGAAGCGTTAATGTCTGGCTTCTGATAAAGCGGGCCA
TGTTAAGGGCGGTTTTTTCCTGTTTGGTCACTGATGCCTCCGTGTAAGGGGGATTTCTGTTCATGGGGGT
AATGATACCGATGAAACGAGAGAGGATGCTCACGATACGGGTTACTGATGATGAACATGCCCGGTTACTG
GAACGTTGTGAGGGTAAACAACTGGCGGTATGGATGCGGCGGGACCAGAGAAAAATCACTCAGGGTCAAT
GCCAGCGCTTCGTTAATACAGATGTAGGTGTTCCACAGGGTAGCCAGCAGCATCCTGCGATGCAGATCCG
GAACATAATGGTGCAGGGCGCTGACTTCCGCGTTTCCAGACTTTACGAAACACGGAAACCGAAGACCATT
CATGTTGTTGCTCAGGTCGCAGACGTTTTGCAGCAGCAGTCGCTTCACGTTCGCTCGCGTATCGGTGATT
CATTCTGCTAACCAGTAAGGCAACCCCGCCAGCCTAGCCGGGTCCTCAACGACAGGAGCACGATCATGCT
AGTCATGCCCCGCGCCCACCGGAAGGAGCTGACTGGGTTGAAGGCTCTCAAGGGCATCGGTCGAGATCCC
GGTGCCTAATGAGTGAGCTAACTTACATTAATTGCGTTGCGCTCACTGCCCGCTTTCCAGTCGGGAAACC
TGTCGTGCCAGCTGCATTAATGAATCGGCCAACGCGCGGGGAGAGGCGGTTTGCGTATTGGGCGCCAGGG
TGGTTTTTCTTTTCACCAGTGAGACGGGCAACAGCTGATTGCCCTTCACCGCCTGGCCCTGAGAGAGTTG
CAGCAAGCGGTCCACGCTGGTTTGCCCCAGCAGGCGAAAATCCTGTTTGATGGTGGTTAACGGCGGGATA
TAACATGAGCTGTCTTCGGTATCGTCGTATCCCACTACCGAGATGTCCGCACCAACGCGCAGCCCGGACT
CGGTAATGGCGCGCATTGCGCCCAGCGCCATCTGATCGTTGGCAACCAGCATCGCAGTGGGAACGATGCC
CTCATTCAGCATTTGCATGGTTTGTTGAAAACCGGACATGGCACTCCAGTCGCCTTCCCGTTCCGCTATC
GGCTGAATTTGATTGCGAGTGAGATATTTATGCCAGCCAGCCAGACGCAGACGCGCCGAGACAGAACTTA
ATGGGCCCGCTAACAGCGCGATTTGCTGGTGACCCAATGCGACCAGATGCTCCACGCCCAGTCGCGTACC
GTCTTCATGGGAGAAAATAATACTGTTGATGGGTGTCTGGTCAGAGACATCAAGAAATAACGCCGGAACA
TTAGTGCAGGCAGCTTCCACAGCAATGGCATCCTGGTCATCCAGCGGATAGTTAATGATCAGCCCACTGA
CGCGTTGCGCGAGAAGATTGTGCACCGCCGCTTTACAGGCTTCGACGCCGCTTCGTTCTACCATCGACAC
CACCACGCTGGCACCCAGTTGATCGGCGCGAGATTTAATCGCCGCGACAATTTGCGACGGCGCGTGCAGG
GCCAGACTGGAGGTGGCAACGCCAATCAGCAACGACTGTTTGCCCGCCAGTTGTTGTGCCACGCGGTTGG
GAATGTAATTCAGCTCCGCCATCGCCGCTTCCACTTTTTCCCGCGTTTTCGCAGAAACGTGGCTGGCCTG
GTTCACCACGCGGGAAACGGTCTGATAAGAGACACCGGCATACTCTGCGACATCGTATAACGTTACTGGT
TTCACATTCACCACCCTGAATTGACTCTCTTCCGGGCGCTATCATGCCATACCGCGAAAGGTTTTGCGCC
ATTCGATGGTGTCCGGGATCTCGACGCTCTCCCTTATGCGACTCCTGCATTAGGAAGCAGCCCAGTAGTA
GGTTGAGGCCGTTGAGCACCGCCGCCGCAAGGAATGGTGCATGCAAGGAGATGGCGCCCAACAGTCCCCC
GGCCACGGGGCCTGCCACCATACCCACGCCGAAACAAGCGCTCATGAGCCCGAAGTGGCGAGCCCGATCT
TCCCCATCGGTGATGTCGGCGATATAGGCGCCAGCAACCGCACCTGTGGCGCCGGTGATGCCGGCCACGA
TGCGTCCGGCGTAGAGGATCGAGATCGATCTCGATCCCGCGAAATTAATACGACTCACTATAGGGGAATT
GTGAGCGGATAACAATTCCCCTCTAGAAATAATTTTGTTTAACTTTAAGAAGGAGATATACCATGCATCA
CCACCATCATCACCATCACCACCACGAAAACCTGTATTTTCAGGGCATCGGTACTGGCTTTCCATTCGAC
CCCCATTATGTGGAAGTCCTGGGCGAGCGCATGCACTACGTCGATGTTGGTCCGCGCGATGGCACCCCTG
TGCTGTTCCTGCACGGTAACCCGACCTCCTCCTACGTGTGGCGCAACATCATCCCGCATGTTGCACCGAC
CCATCGCTGCATTGCTCCAGACCTGATCGGTATGGGCAAATCCGACAAACCAGACCTGGGTTATTTCTTC
GACGACCACGTCCGCTTCATGGATGCCTTCATCGAAGCCCTGGGTCTGGAAGAGGTCGTCCTGGTCATTC
ACGACTGGGGCTCCGCTCTGGGTTTCCACTGGGCCAAGCGCAATCCAGAGCGCGTCAAAGGTATTGCATT
TATGGAGTTCATCCGCCCTATCCCGACCTGGGACGAATGGCCAGAATTTGCCCGCGAGACCTTCCAGGCC
TTCCGCACCACCGACGTCGGCCGCAAGCTGATCATCGATCATAACGTTTTTATCGAGGGTACGCTGCGTA
TGGGTGTCGTCCGCCCGCTGACTGAAGTCGAGATGGACCATTACCGCGAGCCGTTCCTGAATCCTGTTGA
CCGCGAGCCACTGTGGCGCTTCCCAAACGAGCTGCCAATCGCCGGTGAGCCAGCGAACATCGTCGCGCTG
GTCGAAGAATACATGGACTGGCTGCACCAGTCCCCTGTCCCGAAGCTGCTGTTCTGGGGCACCCCAGGCG
TTCTGATCCCACCGGCCGAAGCCGCTCGCCTGGCCAAAAGCCTGCCTAACTGCAAGGCTGTGGACATCGG
CCCGGGTCTGAATCTGCTGCAAGAAGACAACCCGGACCTGATCGGCAGCGAGATCGCGCGCTGGCTGTCT
ACTCTGGAGATTTAATTAACCTAGGCTGCTGCCACCGCTGAGCAATAACTAGCATAACCCCTTGGGGCCT
CTAAACGGGTCTTGAGGGGTTTTTTGCTGAAAGGAGGAACTATATCCGGAT
Features (pLannotate 1.2.2; 19 found; start..end, strand, type, name):
     12..467     +  rep_origin     f1 ori (sequence partly withheld): f1 bacteriophage origin of replication; arrow indicates direction of (+) strand synthesis
    582..1442    -  CDS            AmpR: β-lactamase; bla; confers resistance to ampicillin, carbenicillin, and related antibiotics
   1443..1535    -  promoter       AmpR promoter: bla
   1616..2204    +  rep_origin     ori: high-copy-number ColE1/pMB1/pBR322/pUC origin of replication
   2390..2529    -  misc_feature   bom: basis of mobility region from pBR322
   2631..2822    -  CDS            rop: Rop protein, which maintains plasmids at low copy number; rop
   2839..3219    +  CDS            YPB1_ECOLX: Protein predicted: Swiss-Prot protein existence level 4. From Escherichia coli.
   3281..3345    -  CDS            TcR (fragment): tetracycline efflux protein; tet; confers resistance to tetracycline
   3360..3381    -  protein_bind   CAP binding site: CAP binding activates transcription in the presence of cAMP. E. coli catabolite activator protein
   3394..4476    -  CDS            lacI: lac repressor; lacI; The lac repressor binds to the lac operator to inhibit transcription in E. coli. This inhibition can be relieved by adding lactose or isopropyl-β-D-thiogalactopyranoside (IPTG).
   4477..4554    -  promoter       lacI promoter: lacI
   4562..4841    -  CDS            TcR (fragment): tetracycline efflux protein; tet; confers resistance to tetracycline
   4867..4885    +  promoter       T7 promoter: promoter for bacteriophage T7 RNA polymerase
   4886..4910    +  protein_bind   lac operator: The lac repressor binds to the lac operator to inhibit transcription in E. coli. This inhibition can be relieved by adding lactose or isopropyl-β-D-thiogalactopyranoside (IPTG). lac repressor encoded by lacI
   4925..4947    +  RBS            RBS: efficient ribosome binding site from bacteriophage T7 gene 10 (Olins and Rangwala, 1989)
   4987..5007    +  CDS            TEV site: tobacco etch virus (TEV) protease recognition and cleavage site
   5008..5884    +  CDS            HaloTag® (fragment): modified bacterial dehalogenase that forms covalent bonds with chloroalkane derivatives
   5895..5912    +  CDS            SET1 (fragment): solubility-enhancement tag derived from T7 phage gene 10B
   5920..5967    +  terminator     T7 terminator: transcription terminator for bacteriophage T7 RNA polymerase
