[The description below was written by a language model from this plasmid's Addgene catalogue record and pLannotate feature annotations shown in this document.]
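Description:
pET51b(+)_HaloTag9 is a bacterial expression plasmid of about 6 kb, built on the pET51b(+) backbone for producing the self-labeling protein HaloTag9 in E. coli. It replicates from a pBR322-type origin accompanied by the bom mobility region and the rop gene, which keeps copy number low, consistent with the catalogue's low-copy designation. Selection is by ampicillin through the β-lactamase gene and its native promoter. An f1 origin is also present, which allows single-stranded DNA production. The short tetracycline-resistance fragments annotated in the backbone are nonfunctional remnants of pBR322 ancestry.

The expression cassette follows the standard pET design. A T7 promoter is directly followed by a lac operator and the strong ribosome binding site from T7 gene 10, and a T7 terminator closes the unit. The plasmid carries its own lacI gene, so transcription stays repressed until IPTG is added, and expression requires a host that supplies T7 RNA polymerase. The open reading frame contains a TEV protease recognition site immediately upstream of the HaloTag coding sequence. The catalogue lists an N-terminal His tag contributed by the backbone; the feature table does not annotate it, but a tag in that position could be removed by TEV cleavage after affinity purification.

HaloTag is a modified bacterial dehalogenase that forms covalent bonds with chloroalkane ligands. HaloTag9 is defined in the record as HaloTag7 carrying the Q165H and P174R substitutions, and it comes from work on engineered HaloTag variants for fluorescence lifetime multiplexing. The construct is suited to recombinant production of this variant, for example for in vitro characterization with fluorescent chloroalkane substrates.
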