Addgene plasmid #169324: pET51b(+)_HaloTag9
Purpose: Expression of HaloTag9 in bacterial cells
Depositing lab: Kai Johnsson. Depositing organization: Max Planck Institute for Medical Research. Publication: Engineered HaloTag variants for fluorescence lifetime multiplexing. Frei MS, Tarnawski M, Roberti MJ, Koch B, Hiblot J, Johnsson K. Nat Methods. 2021 Dec 16. pii: 10.1038/s41592-021-01341-x. doi: 10.1038/s41592-021-01341-x. PubMed 34916672.
Backbone
  Vector backbone: pET51b(+)
  Vector type: Bacterial Expression
Growth in bacteria
  Bacterial resistance: Ampicillin, 100 μg/mL
  Growth temperature: 37°C
  Growth strain: DH5alpha
  Copy number: Low Copy
Gene/Insert
  Gene/Insert name: HaloTag9
  Mutation: HaloTag9 = HaloTag7-Q165H-P174R
  Tag / fusion protein: His (N terminal on backbone)
Terms and licenses: Academic/Nonprofit Terms; Industry Terms: Not Available to Industry
How to cite: pET51b(+)_HaloTag9 was a gift from Kai Johnsson (Addgene plasmid # 169324 ; http://n2t.net/addgene:169324 ; RRID:Addgene_169324)
